Addgene plasmid #191063: pEY66
Purpose: C15C8.4 fluorescent neural reporter driving nuclear mTagBFP2 expression (refer to NeuroPAL paper for expression)
Depositing lab: Oliver Hobert & Eviatar Yemini. Depositing organization: Columbia University. Publication: NeuroPAL: A Multicolor Atlas for Whole-Brain Neuronal Identification in C. elegans. Yemini E, Lin A, Nejatbakhsh A, Varol E, Sun R, Mena GE, Samuel ADT, Paninski L, Venkatachalam V, Hobert O. Cell. 2021 Jan 7;184(1):272-288.e11. doi: 10.1016/j.cell.2020.12.012. Epub 2020 Dec 29. PubMed 33378642.
Backbone
  Vector backbone: pPD95.62
  Vector type: Worm Expression
Growth in bacteria
  Bacterial resistance: Ampicillin, 100 μg/mL
  Growth temperature: 37°C
  Growth strain: DH5alpha
  Copy number: Unknown
Gene/Insert
  Gene/Insert name: C15C8.4
  Species: C. elegans (nematode)
  Mutation: None
  Entrez Gene: C15C8.4
  Cloning method: Gibson Cloning
Terms and licenses: Academic/Nonprofit Terms; Industry Terms: Not Available to Industry
How to cite: pEY66 was a gift from Oliver Hobert & Eviatar Yemini (Addgene plasmid # 191063 ; http://n2t.net/addgene:191063 ; RRID:Addgene_191063)
