[The description below was written by a language model from this plasmid's Addgene catalogue record and pLannotate feature annotations shown in this document.]
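Description:
pEY66 is a C. elegans expression plasmid built on the pPD95.62 worm reporter backbone and assembled by Gibson cloning. It is one of the fluorescent neural reporters generated for the NeuroPAL multicolor atlas, a system for identifying neurons across the whole worm nervous system. The plasmid is propagated in E. coli through a high-copy ColE1/pUC-type origin and selected with ampicillin via the β-lactamase gene and its own promoter. Remnants of pUC-derived sequence (lac promoter, operator, CAP site, and fragments of lacI, rop and bom) are annotated around the bacterial portion. No worm selection marker is annotated.

The insert is recorded as C15C8.4 from C. elegans. Given the stated purpose, this is the regulatory sequence that drives the reporter, and it presumably occupies the largely unannotated region upstream of the fluorescent protein, although the feature table does not mark a promoter there. Downstream lies the mTagBFP2 coding sequence, a rapidly maturing monomeric blue fluorescent protein. It is followed closely by his-11, which encodes a C. elegans histone H2B. This arrangement is consistent with a fluorophore–histone fusion that tethers the blue signal to chromatin and so produces the nuclear labelling described in the record. Nuclear localisation gives compact, well-separated signals that make individual neurons easier to tell apart.

The 3' UTR is not annotated. Several very short hits (crRNA leader, CIBN, and possibly the aex-5 fragment) are probably incidental matches from automated annotation rather than functional parts. The record refers to the NeuroPAL publication for the set of neurons in which the reporter is expressed.
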