Features (pLannotate 1.2.2; 15 found; start..end, strand, type, name):
    152..169     -  misc_feature   MCS (fragment): pUC18/19 multiple cloning site
    497..514     +  misc_feature   crRNA leader (fragment): crRNA leader sequence for the Streptococcus pyogenes CRISPR/Cas system
    718..734     -  CDS            CIBN (fragment): N-terminal portion of the CIB1 transcription factor from Arabidopsis thaliana binds to CRY2 (cryptochrome 2) that has absorbed blue light (Kennedy et al., 2010)
   1721..2566    +  CDS            mTagBFP2: mTagBFP2 is a basic (constitutively fluorescent) blue fluorescent protein published in 2011, derived from Entacmaea quadricolor. It is reported to be a very rapidly-maturing monomer with very low acid sensitivity.
   2591..2953    +  CDS            his-11: H2B1_CAEEL - Experimental evidence at protein level: Swiss-Prot protein existence level 1. Core component of nucleosome. Nucleosomes wrap and compact DNA into chromatin, limiting DNA accessibility to the cellular machineries which require DNA as a template. Histones thereby play a central role in transcription regulation, DNA repair, DNA replication and chromosomal stability. DNA accessibility is regulated via a complex set of post-translational modifications of histones, also called histone code, and nucleosome remodeling. From Caenorhabditis elegans.
   3563..3715    +  CDS            aex-5 (fragment): AEX5_CAEEL - Also known as kpc-3 From Caenorhabditis elegans.
   3843..3878    +  CDS            rop (fragment): Rop protein, which maintains plasmids at low copy number; rop
   3980..4079    +  misc_feature   bom (fragment): basis of mobility region from pBR322
   4177..4281    +  promoter       AmpR promoter: bla
   4282..5142    +  CDS            AmpR: β-lactamase; bla; confers resistance to ampicillin, carbenicillin, and related antibiotics
   5313..5901    +  rep_origin     ori: high-copy-number ColE1/pMB1/pBR322/pUC origin of replication
   6084..6176    +  CDS            lacI (fragment): lac repressor; lacI; The lac repressor binds to the lac operator to inhibit transcription in E. coli. This inhibition can be relieved by adding lactose or isopropyl-β-D-thiogalactopyranoside (IPTG).
   6189..6210    +  protein_bind   CAP binding site: CAP binding activates transcription in the presence of cAMP. E. coli catabolite activator protein
   6225..6255    +  promoter       lac promoter: promoter for the E. coli lac operon
   6263..6279    +  protein_bind   lac operator: The lac repressor binds to the lac operator to inhibit transcription in E. coli. This inhibition can be relieved by adding lactose or isopropyl-β-D-thiogalactopyranoside (IPTG). lac repressor encoded by lacI
>Addgene plasmid #191063 | pEY66 | addgene full sequence | sequence record 376040 | Addgene NGS Result
TCACACAGGAAACAGCTATGACCATGATTACGCCAAGCTGTAAGTTTAAACATGATCTTACTAACTAACT
ATTCTCATTTAAATTTTCAGAGCTTAAAAATGGCTGAAATCACTCACAACGATGGATACGCTAACAACTT
GGAAATGAAATAAGCTTGCATGCCTGCAGCATGGCTGTTGGCATCTGTAATTCAAATGGAATCTTTAAAA
TCTGATCTTGTAATAGTTCTTAATTTTTTTTGTAGATTTTCTGACTATAACTAACAATAAGAAGGTTCAA
AATCTTGCCAGTGTATTTTTGGCAACTTCTCTTGAAAATCATGGTTATACATTTTCACGATTAGTTCCAA
TAACAAAATAGCCGAAATACAACTTTCTATCGTATTAACTGAATTATTTAGTCTTTGGGGATGCAGAGAA
AATCATTAATGTATTTTCCATATTAGTCATACACCCCCGATTCTGTGAACTATTTTTGATGATTGATGGT
GCAAGGAAAAATATGGTATAATACGTCTACCCTGTTAATTTATTGGTAATGAAAGTAGAGTAATGAATGT
TAAACGGCTTTCAAAACTAATTAATATCAAAAAATAACCTACCGTAAAGCGCCTTGAAAGTCACTCTCGC
AGTTAAAACAGGTTATTGTTCCTACAATTACAGCGTTGAAAGTCAAAATGACCAACAAGGGGACAAATAA
CATGTTCTTTCTTCTGATTCTTCTCCTTCTTCTATATTTCAGTGGTTTGTTAACAAGAAATAGAAAGAAT
AACTAACTGAAGAAGCCCGTCTTTTTCAAGTTCCACACTCATCGAGAAGGAGGAGACGGGAAAACGACGA
TGAAGATTCGATTGTCTTCTTCTCGTCTTTTGAGCTTTTCGTTGATTTCAACTCGATTTTCGGATATTCA
TTGCACGCAACCCTCTTTTCGTTGTCCTTCCCACGAAATCAAATTTTCTATTCAGCTCTCTTTCTCTGTG
TCTCTTTTTGTGCTAGAATTTTGATATGAGATGACACAAATAGAGAGACAATCAAGAATGGCTCATTGAG
CACATTTCAAATTTCATTTCCTTGAATTATGTTGCCAAATTTACAGTAGGTACCCAAATCAAAAAGATTT
TTGAACGGCATTATCTTCTGAATTTTAATTATATTCTAGATCTCGGCTACTGTAATTTCTACAGTAGTCC
CTGTTAAAATTGGAACACTCAAAAACTTTGGGAGGCACAAGTTTTCAAACGTTTCTCATTGTTCGAACAG
TGATTAATCTATTACGAATGCAAATCAATTAATCTATCGATTTGACGATCTTTCCGATTACCTTAATCTA
TTGCCAGAAATCTCTGTAACCTCTTCCCATTTCTCTTCATCTCCACTCTCTTACATGTGACTGTGGGGCG
CGCTTGCATTGTACAAATTTCTCCATTTTTTATTTTCAAATTTTACTCTTTCGAAAGTGTTTCTTTTAAA
TTTTCCGTTAAATTTTTTATGTTTAATAAGCTTTAAATGTCTCAATAATTACAATTTTCAGCCCGGGATT
GGCCAAAGGACCCAAAGGTATGTTTCGAATGATACTAACATAACATAGAACATTTTCAGGAGGACCCTTG
CTTGGAGGGTACCGAGCTCAGAAAAAATGACCGCTCCAAAGAAGAAGCGCAAGGTTCCAGTCGAGAAGAT
GACTGCCCCAAAAAAGAAACGTAAGGTCCCGCGGATGTCAGAGCTTATTAAGGAGAATATGCATATGAAA
CTGTACATGGAAGGAACCGTGGACAACCATCACTTTAAGTGCACTTCGGAGGGGGAAGGCAAACCGTACG
AGGGCACCCAGACCATGCGAATCAAGGTGGTCGAGGGAGGCCCACTGCCCTTCGCCTTCGACATTCTGGT
AAGTTTAAACATATATATACTAACTAACCCTGATTATTTAAATTTTCAGGCTACTAGCTTCCTGTACGGC
AGCAAGACTTTTATTAATCACACCCAGGGCATCCCGGACTTCTTCAAACAGTCGTTCCCTGAGGGCTTCA
CATGGGAGCGTGTGACCACATACGAAGACGGTGGCGTTCTCACCGCTACCCAGGACACCAGCCTCCAGGA
CGGTTGCCTCATATATAATGTGGTAAGTTTAAACAGTTCGGTACTAACTAACCATACATATTTAAATTTT
CAGAAGATCCGGGGAGTAAACTTCACATCCAATGGTCCGGTTATGCAGAAGAAAACACTCGGCTGGGAGG
CCTTCACCGAGACGCTGTATCCGGCTGACGGAGGCCTGGAAGGTCGAAACGACATGGCCCTGAAGCTCGT
CGGCGGTAGCCATCTCATCGCAAACGCTAAGACCACATATAGATCCAAGAAACCGGTAAGTTTAAACATG
ATTTTACTAACTAACTAATCTGATTTAAATTTTCAGGCTAAGAACCTTAAAATGCCGGGAGTCTACTATG
TTGACTACAGACTGGAACGGATCAAGGAGGCCAACAACGAGACCTACGTCGAGCAGCACGAGGTTGCAGT
TGCCAGATACTGCGACCTCCCGAGCAAACTGGGTCACAAGCTTAATCCTAGGATACCGGTGGGTGAAGAC
CCACCAAAGCCATCTGCCAAGGGAGCCAAGAAGGCCGCCAAGACCGTTACGAAGCCAAAGGACGGAAAGA
AGAGACGTCATGCCCGTAAGGAATCATACTCCGTCTACATCTACCGTGTCCTCAAGCAAGTTCATCCAGA
CACTGGAGTTTCCTCCAAAGCCATGTCTATCATGAACTCTTTTGTCAACGATGTCTTCGAGCGTATTGCT
GCTGAAGCATCCCGTCTTGCTCACTACAACAAGCGTTCCACAATCTCATCCCGCGAAATTCAGACCGCTG
TCCGTCTGATCCTTCCAGGAGAGCTTGCCAAGCACGCCGTGTCTGAGGGAACCAAGGCCGTTACCAAGTA
CACTTCCAGCAAGTAGGAATTCCAACTGAGCGCCGGTCGCTACCATTACCAACTTGTCTGGTGTCAAAAA
TAATAGGGGCCGCTGTCATCAGAGTAAGTTTAAACTGAGTTCTACTAACTAACGAGTAATATTTAAATTT
TCAGCATCTCGCGCCCGTGCCTCTGACTTCTAAGTCCAATTACTCTTCAACATCCCTACATGCTCTTTCT
CCCTGTGCTCCCACCCCCTATTTTTGTTATTATCAAAAAACTTCTCTTAATTTCTTTGTTTTTTAGCTTC
TTTTAAGTCACCTCTAACAATGAAATTGTGTAGATTCAAAAATAGAATTAATTCGTAATAAAAAGTCGAA
AAAAATTGTGCTCCCTCCCCCCATTAATAATAATTCTATCCCAAAATCTACACAATGTTCTGTGTACACT
TCTTATGTTTTTTACTTCTGATAAATTTTTTTGAAACATCATAGAAAAAACCGCACACAAAATACCTTAT
CATATGTTACGTTTCAGTTTATGACCGCAATTTTTATTTCTTCGCACGTCTGGGCCTCTCATGACGTCAA
ATCATGCTCATCGTGAAAAAGTTTTGGAGTATTTTTGGAATTTTTCAATCAAGTGAAAGTTTATGAAATT
AATTTTCCTGCTTTTGCTTTTTGGGGTTTCCCCTATTGTTTGTCAAGATTTCGAGGACGGCGTTTTTCTT
GCTAAAATCACAAGTATTGATGAGCACGATGCAAGAAAGATCGGAAGAAGGTTTGGGTTTGAGGCTCAGT
GGAAGGTGAGTAGAAGTTGATAATTTGAAAGTGGAGTAGTGTCTATGGGGTTTTTGCCTTAAATGACAGA
ATACATTCCCAATATACCAAACATAACTGTTTCCTACTAGTCGGCCGTACGGGCCCTTTCGTCTCGCGCG
TTTCGGTGATGACGGTGAAAACCTCTGACACATGCAGCTCCCGGAGACGGTCACAGCTTGTCTGTAAGCG
GATGCCGGGAGCAGACAAGCCCGTCAGGGCGCGTCAGCGGGTGTTGGCGGGTGTCGGGGCTGGCTTAACT
ATGCGGCATCAGAGCAGATTGTACTGAGAGTGCACCATATGCGGTGTGAAATACCGCACAGATGCGTAAG
GAGAAAATACCGCATCAGGCGGCCTTAAGGGCCTCGTGATACGCCTATTTTTATAGGTTAATGTCATGAT
AATAATGGTTTCTTAGACGTCAGGTGGCACTTTTCGGGGAAATGTGCGCGGAACCCCTATTTGTTTATTT
TTCTAAATACATTCAAATATGTATCCGCTCATGAGACAATAACCCTGATAAATGCTTCAATAATATTGAA
AAAGGAAGAGTATGAGTATTCAACATTTCCGTGTCGCCCTTATTCCCTTTTTTGCGGCATTTTGCCTTCC
TGTTTTTGCTCACCCAGAAACGCTGGTGAAAGTAAAAGATGCTGAAGATCAGTTGGGTGCACGAGTGGGT
TACATCGAACTGGATCTCAACAGCGGTAAGATCCTTGAGAGTTTTCGCCCCGAAGAACGTTTTCCAATGA
TGAGCACTTTTAAAGTTCTGCTATGTGGCGCGGTATTATCCCGTATTGACGCCGGGCAAGAGCAACTCGG
TCGCCGCATACACTATTCTCAGAATGACTTGGTTGAGTACTCACCAGTCACAGAAAAGCATCTTACGGAT
GGCATGACAGTAAGAGAATTATGCAGTGCTGCCATAACCATGAGTGATAACACTGCGGCCAACTTACTTC
TGACAACGATCGGAGGACCGAAGGAGCTAACCGCTTTTTTGCACAACATGGGGGATCATGTAACTCGCCT
TGATCGTTGGGAACCGGAGCTGAATGAAGCCATACCAAACGACGAGCGTGACACCACGATGCCTGTAGCA
ATGGCAACAACGTTGCGCAAACTATTAACTGGCGAACTACTTACTCTAGCTTCCCGGCAACAATTAATAG
ACTGGATGGAGGCGGATAAAGTTGCAGGACCACTTCTGCGCTCGGCCCTTCCGGCTGGCTGGTTTATTGC
TGATAAATCTGGAGCCGGTGAGCGTGGGTCTCGCGGTATCATTGCAGCACTGGGGCCAGATGGTAAGCCC
TCCCGTATCGTAGTTATCTACACGACGGGGAGTCAGGCAACTATGGATGAACGAAATAGACAGATCGCTG
AGATAGGTGCCTCACTGATTAAGCATTGGTAACTGTCAGACCAAGTTTACTCATATATACTTTAGATTGA
TTTAAAACTTCATTTTTAATTTAAAAGGATCTAGGTGAAGATCCTTTTTGATAATCTCATGACCAAAATC
CCTTAACGTGAGTTTTCGTTCCACTGAGCGTCAGACCCCGTAGAAAAGATCAAAGGATCTTCTTGAGATC
CTTTTTTTCTGCGCGTAATCTGCTGCTTGCAAACAAAAAAACCACCGCTACCAGCGGTGGTTTGTTTGCC
GGATCAAGAGCTACCAACTCTTTTTCCGAAGGTAACTGGCTTCAGCAGAGCGCAGATACCAAATACTGTT
CTTCTAGTGTAGCCGTAGTTAGGCCACCACTTCAAGAACTCTGTAGCACCGCCTACATACCTCGCTCTGC
TAATCCTGTTACCAGTGGCTGCTGCCAGTGGCGATAAGTCGTGTCTTACCGGGTTGGACTCAAGACGATA
GTTACCGGATAAGGCGCAGCGGTCGGGCTGAACGGGGGGTTCGTGCACACAGCCCAGCTTGGAGCGAACG
ACCTACACCGAACTGAGATACCTACAGCGTGAGCTATGAGAAAGCGCCACGCTTCCCGAAGGGAGAAAGG
CGGACAGGTATCCGGTAAGCGGCAGGGTCGGAACAGGAGAGCGCACGAGGGAGCTTCCAGGGGGAAACGC
CTGGTATCTTTATAGTCCTGTCGGGTTTCGCCACCTCTGACTTGAGCGTCGATTTTTGTGATGCTCGTCA
GGGGGGCGGAGCCTATGGAAAAACGCCAGCAACGCGGCCTTTTTACGGTTCCTGGCCTTTTGCTGGCCTT
TTGCTCACATGTTCTTTCCTGCGTTATCCCCTGATTCTGTGGATAACCGTATTACCGCCTTTGAGTGAGC
TGATACCGCTCGCCGCAGCCGAACGACCGAGCGCAGCGAGTCAGTGAGCGAGGAAGCGGAAGAGCGCCCA
ATACGCAAACCGCCTCTCCCCGCGCGTTGGCCGATTCATTAATGCAGCTGGCACGACAGGTTTCCCGACT
GGAAAGCGGGCAGTGAGCGCAACGCAATTAATGTGAGTTAGCTCACTCATTAGGCACCCCAGGCTTTACA
CTTTATGCTTCCGGCTCGTATGTTGTGTGGAATTGTGAGCGGATAACAATT
